>Addgene plasmid #149363 | pAAV-FLEX-tTA | depositor full sequence | sequence record 296735 | pAAV-FLEX-tTA sequence 5785 bps
CTTCCGCTTCCTCGCTCACTGACTCGCTGCGCTCGGTCGTTCGGCTGCGGCGAGCGGTATCAGCTCACTC
AAAGGCGGTAATACGGTTATCCACAGAATCAGGGGATAACGCAGGAAAGAACATGTGAGCAAAAGGCCAG
CAAAAGGCCAGGAACCGTAAAAAGGCCGCGTTGCTGGCGTTTTTCCATAGGCTCCGCCCCCCTGACGAGC
ATCACAAAAATCGACGCTCAAGTCAGAGGTGGCGAAACCCGACAGGACTATAAAGATACCAGGCGTTTCC
CCCTGGAAGCTCCCTCGTGCGCTCTCCTGTTCCGACCCTGCCGCTTACCGGATACCTGTCCGCCTTTCTC
CCTTCGGGAAGCGTGGCGCTTTCTCATAGCTCACGCTGTAGGTATCTCAGTTCGGTGTAGGTCGTTCGCT
CCAAGCTGGGCTGTGTGCACGAACCCCCCGTTCAGCCCGACCGCTGCGCCTTATCCGGTAACTATCGTCT
TGAGTCCAACCCGGTAAGACACGACTTATCGCCACTGGCAGCAGCCACTGGTAACAGGATTAGCAGAGCG
AGGTATGTAGGCGGTGCTACAGAGTTCTTGAAGTGGTGGCCTAACTACGGCTACACTAGAAGAACAGTAT
TTGGTATCTGCGCTCTGCTGAAGCCAGTTACCTTCGGAAAAAGAGTTGGTAGCTCTTGATCCGGCAAACA
AACCACCGCTGGTAGCGGTGGTTTTTTTGTTTGCAAGCAGCAGATTACGCGCAGAAAAAAAGGATCTCAA
GAAGATCCTTTGATCTTTTCTACGGGGTCTGACGCTCAGTGGAACGAAAACTCACGTTAAGGGATTTTGG
TCATGAGATTATCAAAAAGGATCTTCACCTAGATCCTTTTAAATTAAAAATGAAGTTTTAAATCAATCTA
AAGTATATATGAGTAAACTTGGTCTGACAGTTACCAATGCTTAATCAGTGAGGCACCTATCTCAGCGATC
TGTCTATTTCGTTCATCCATAGTTGCCTGACTCCCCGTCGTGTAGATAACTACGATACGGGAGGGCTTAC
CATCTGGCCCCAGTGCTGCAATGATACCGCGAGACCCACGCTCACCGGCTCCAGATTTATCAGCAATAAA
CCAGCCAGCCGGAAGGGCCGAGCGCAGAAGTGGTCCTGCAACTTTATCCGCCTCCATCCAGTCTATTAAT
TGTTGCCGGGAAGCTAGAGTAAGTAGTTCGCCAGTTAATAGTTTGCGCAACGTTGTTGCCATTGCTACAG
GCATCGTGGTGTCACGCTCGTCGTTTGGTATGGCTTCATTCAGCTCCGGTTCCCAACGATCAAGGCGAGT
TACATGATCCCCCATGTTGTGCAAAAAAGCGGTTAGCTCCTTCGGTCCTCCGATCGTTGTCAGAAGTAAG
TTGGCCGCAGTGTTATCACTCATGGTTATGGCAGCACTGCATAATTCTCTTACTGTCATGCCATCCGTAA
GATGCTTTTCTGTGACTGGTGAGTACTCAACCAAGTCATTCTGAGAATAGTGTATGCGGCGACCGAGTTG
CTCTTGCCCGGCGTCAATACGGGATAATACCGCGCCACATAGCAGAACTTTAAAAGTGCTCATCATTGGA
AAACGTTCTTCGGGGCGAAAACTCTCAAGGATCTTACCGCTGTTGAGATCCAGTTCGATGTAACCCACTC
GTGCACCCAACTGATCTTCAGCATCTTTTACTTTCACCAGCGTTTCTGGGTGAGCAAAAACAGGAAGGCA
AAATGCCGCAAAAAAGGGAATAAGGGCGACACGGAAATGTTGAATACTCATACTCTTCCTTTTTCAATAT
TATTGAAGCATTTATCAGGGTTATTGTCTCATGAGCGGATACATATTTGAATGTATTTAGAAAAATAAAC
AAATAGGGGTTCCGCGCACATTTCCCCGAAAAGTGCCACCTAAATTGTAAGCGTTAATATTTTGTTAAAA
TTCGCGTTAAATTTTTGTTAAATCAGCTCATTTTTTAACCAATAGGCCGAAATCGGCAAAATCCCTTATA
AATCAAAAGAATAGACCGAGATAGGGT
[37 nt withheld, positions 2058-2094]
AAAGAACGTGGACTCCAACGTCAAAGG
[49 nt withheld, positions 2122-2170]
T
[91 nt withheld, positions 2172-2262]
G
[124 nt withheld, positions 2264-2387]
CCCATTCGCCATTCAGGCTGCGCAACTGTTGGGAAGGGCGATCGGTGCGGGCCTCTTCGCTATTACGCCA
GCTGCGCGCTCGCTCGCTCACTGAGGCCGCCCGGGCAAAGCCCGGGCGTCGGGCGACCTTTGGTCGCCCG
GCCTCAGTGAGCGAGCGAGCGCGCAGAGAGGGAGTGGCCAACTCCATCACTAGGGGTTCCTTGTAGTTAA
TGATTAACCCGCCATGCTACTTATCTACGTAGCCATGCTCTAGGAAGATCGTACCATTGACGTCAATAAT
GACGTATGTTCCCATAGTAACGCCAATAGGGACTTTCCATTGACGTCAATGGGTGGAGTATTTACGGTAA
ACTGCCCACTTGGCAGTACATCAAGTGTATCATATGCCAAGTACGCCCCCTATTGACGTCAATGACGGTA
AATGGCCCGCCTGGCATTATGCCCAGTACATGACCTTATGGGACTTTCCTACTTGGCAGTACATCTACGT
ATTAGTCATCGCTATTACCATGGTCGAGGTGAGCCCCACGTTCTGCTTCACTCTCCCCATCTCCCCCCCC
TCCCCACCCCCAATTTTGTATTTATTTATTTTTTAATTATTTTGTGCAGCGATGGGGGCGGGGGGGGGGG
GGGGGCGCGCGCCAGGCGGGGCGGGGCGGGGCGAGGGGCGGGGCGGGGCGAGGCGGAGAGGTGCGGCGGC
AGCCAATCAGAGCGGCGCGCTCCGAAAGTTTCCTTTTATGGCGAGGCGGCGGCGGCGGCGGCCCTATAAA
AAGCGAAGCGCGCGGCGGGCGGGAGTCGCTGCGACGCTGCCTTCGCCCCGTGCCCCGCTCCGCCGCCGCC
TCGCGCCGCCCGCCCCGGCTCTGACTGACCGCGTTACTCCCACAGGTGAGCGGGCGGGACGGCCCTTCTC
CTCCGGGCTGTAATTAGCGCTTGGTTTAATGACGGCTTGTTTCTTTTCTGTGGCTGCGTGAAAGCCTTGA
GGGGCTCCGGGAGGGCCCTTTGTGCGGGGGGAGCGGCTCGGGGCTGTCCGCGGGGGGACGGCTGCCTTCG
GGGGGGACGGGGCAGGGCGGGGTTCGGCTTCTGGCGTGTGACCGGCGGCTCTAGAGCCTCTGCTAACCAT
GTTCATGCCTTCTTCTTTTTCCTACAGCTCCTGGGCAACGTGCTGGTTATTGTGCTGTCTCATCATTTTG
GCAAAGAATTGGATCCCCATAACTTCGTATAAAGTATCCTATACGAAGTTATATCAAAATAGGAAGACCA
ATGCTTCACCATCGACCCGAATTGCCAAGCATCACCATCGACCCATAACTTCGTATAATGTATGCTATAC
GAAGTTATACTAGGGATCCCCTTACCCGGGGAGCATGTCAAGGTCAAAATCGTCAAGAGCGTCAGCAGGC
AGCATATCAAGGTCAAAGTCGTCAAGGGCATCGGCTGGGAGCATGTCTAAGTCAAAATCGTCAAGGGCGT
CGGCCGGCCCGCCGCTTTCGCACTTTAGCTGTTTCTCCAGGCCACATATGATTAGTTCCAGGCCGAAAAG
GAAGGCAGGTTCGGCTCCCTGATGGTCGAACAGCTCAATTGCTTGTCTCAGAAGTGGGGGCATAGAATCG
GTGGTAGGTGTCTCTCTTTCCTCTTTTGCTACTTGATGCTCCTGATCCTCCAATACGCAGCCCAGTGTAA
AGTGGCCCACGGCGGACAGAGCGTACAGTGCGTTCTCCAGGGAGAAGCCTTGCTGACACAGGAACGCGAG
CTGATTTTCCAGGGTTTCGTACTGTTTCTCTGTTGGGCGGGTGCCGAGATGCACTTTAGCCCCGTCGCGA
TGTGAGAGGAGAGCACAGCGGAATGACTTGGCGTTGTTCCGCAGAAAGTCTTGCCATGACTCGCCTTCCA
GGGGGCAGAAGTGGGTATGATGCCTGTCCAGCATCTCGATTGCCAGGGCATCGAGCAGGGCCCGCTTGTT
CTTCACGTGCCAGTACAGGGTAGGCTGCTCAACTCCCAGCTTTTGAGCGAGTTTCCTTGTCGTCAGGCCT
TCGATACCGACTTCATTGAGTAATTCCAGAGCAGAGTTTATGACTTTGCTCTTGTCCAGTCTAGACATGG
TGGCGGTACCGAATTCTAGTATAACTTCGTATAGGATACTTTATACGAAGTTATCATTGGGATTCTTCCT
ATTTTGATCCAAGCATCACCATCGACCCTCTAGTCCAGATCTCACCATCGACCCATAACTTCGTATAGCA
TACATTATACGAAGTTATGTCCCTCGAAGAGGTTCGAATTCGATATCAAGCTTATCGATAATCAACCTCT
GGATTACAAAATTTGTGAAAGATTGACTGGTATTCTTAACTATGTTGCTCCTTTTACGCTATGTGGATAC
GCTGCTTTAATGCCTTTGTATCATGCTATTGCTTCCCGTATGGCTTTCATTTTCTCCTCCTTGTATAAAT
CCTGGTTGCTGTCTCTTTATGAGGAGTTGTGGCCCGTTGTCAGGCAACGTGGCGTGGTGTGCACTGTGTT
TGCTGACGCAACCCCCACTGGTTGGGGCATTGCCACCACCTGTCAGCTCCTTTCCGGGACTTTCGCTTTC
CCCCTCCCTATTGCCACGGCGGAACTCATCGCCGCCTGCCTTGCCCGCTGCTGGACAGGGGCTCGGCTGT
TGGGCACTGACAATTCCGTGGTGTTGTCGGGGAAATCATCGTCCTTTCCTTGGCTGCTCGCCTGTGTTGC
CACCTGGATTCTGCGCGGGACGTCCTTCTGCTACGTCCCTTCGGCCCTCAATCCAGCGGACCTTCCTTCC
CGCGGCCTGCTGCCGGCTCTGCGGCCTCTTCCGCGTCTTCGCCTTCGCCCTCAGACGAGTCGGATCTCCC
TTTGGGCCGCCTCCCCGCATCGATACCGTCGACCCGGGCGGCCGCTTCGAGCAGACATGATAAGATACAT
TGATGAGTTTGGACAAACCACAACTAGAATGCAGTGAAAAAAATGCTTTATTTGTGAAATTTGTGATGCT
ATTGCTTTATTTGTAACCATTATAAGCTGCAATAAACAAGTTAACAACAACAATTGCATTCATTTTATGT
TTCAGGTTCAGGGGGAGATGTGGGAGGTTTTTTAAAGCAAGTAAAACCTCTACAAATGTGGTAAAATCGA
TAAGGATCTTCCTAGAGCATGGCTACGTAGATAAGTAGCATGGCGGGTTAATCATTAACTACAAGGAACC
CCTAGTGATGGAGTTGGCCACTCCCTCTCTGCGCGCTCGCTCGCTCACTGAGGCCGGGCGACCAAAGGTC
GCCCGACGCCCGGGCTTTGCCCGGGCGGCCTCAGTGAGCGAGCGAGCGCGCAGCTGCATTAATGAATCGG
CCAACGCGCGGGGAGAGGCGGTTTGCGTATTGGGCGCT
Features (pLannotate 1.2.2; 23 found; start..end, strand, type, name):
    182..770     -  rep_origin     ori: high-copy-number ColE1/pMB1/pBR322/pUC origin of replication
    941..1801    -  CDS            AmpR: β-lactamase; bla; confers resistance to ampicillin, carbenicillin, and related antibiotics
   1802..1906    -  promoter       AmpR promoter: bla
   1959..2387    -  rep_origin     f1 ori (sequence partly withheld): f1 bacteriophage origin of replication; arrow indicates direction of (+) strand synthesis
   2392..2461    -  CDS            lacZα (fragment): LacZα fragment of β-galactosidase; lacZ fragment
   2456..2588    -  repeat_region  AAV2 ITR (fragment): inverted terminal repeat of adeno-associated virus serotype 2 inverted
   2651..2899    +  enhancer       CMV enhancer (fragment): human cytomegalovirus immediate early enhancer
   2901..3178    +  promoter       chicken β-actin promoter: No description available
   3179..3315    +  intron         hybrid intron (fragment): hybrid between chicken β-actin (CBA) and minute virus of mice (MMV) introns (Gray et al., 2011)
   3404..3534    +  intron         chimeric intron (fragment): chimera between introns from chicken β-actin and rabbit β-globin
   3532..3597    +  CDS            HBB (fragment): HBB_LEPEU - Experimental evidence at protein level: Swiss-Prot protein existence level 1. Involved in oxygen transport from the lung to the various peripheral tissues. From Lepus europaeus (European hare).
   3596..3629    -  protein_bind   lox2272: Cre-mediated recombination occurs in the 8-bp core sequence (GGATACTT). lox2272 sites are compatible with each other, but incompatible with loxP or loxN sites (Lee and Saito, 1988). Cre recombinase
   3692..3725    -  protein_bind   loxP: Cre-mediated recombination occurs in the 8-bp core sequence (GCATACAT). Cre recombinase
   3748..3858    -  CDS            VP48: 3 tandem repeats of the minimal activation domain of herpes simplex virus VP16 (Cheng et al., 2013)
   3788..4485    -  CDS            rtTA3 (fragment): reverse tetracycline transactivator 3 activates expression from Tet-responsive promoters in the presence of doxycycline
   4508..4541    +  protein_bind   lox2272: Cre-mediated recombination occurs in the 8-bp core sequence (GGATACTT). lox2272 sites are compatible with each other, but incompatible with loxP or loxN sites (Lee and Saito, 1988). Cre recombinase
   4612..4645    +  protein_bind   loxP: Cre-mediated recombination occurs in the 8-bp core sequence (GCATACAT). Cre recombinase
   4663..4687    +  misc_feature   MCS (fragment): pBluescript multiple cloning site
   4687..5275    +  misc_feature   WPRE: woodchuck hepatitis virus posttranscriptional regulatory element
   5318..5439    -  polyA_signal   SV40 poly(A) signal: SV40 polyadenylation signal
   5462..5530    -  CDS            large T antigen (fragment): large T antigen from SV40 (simian virus 40)
   5601..5734    +  repeat_region  AAV2 ITR: inverted terminal repeat of adeno-associated virus serotype 2 inverted
   5728..5784    -  CDS            lacI (fragment): lac repressor; lacI; The lac repressor binds to the lac operator to inhibit transcription in E. coli. This inhibition can be relieved by adding lactose or isopropyl-β-D-thiogalactopyranoside (IPTG).
