>Addgene plasmid #149363 | pAAV-FLEX-tTA | addgene full sequence | sequence record 311049 | Addgene Partial NGS Result
CTGCGCGCTCGCTCGCTCACTGAGGCCGCCCGGGCAAAGCCCGGGCGTCGGGCGACCTTTGGTCGCCCGG
CCTCAGTGAGCGAGCGAGCGCGCAGAGAGGGAGTGGCCAACTCCATCACTAGGGGTTCCTTGTAGTTAAT
GATTAACCCGCCATGCTACTTATCTACGTAGCCATGCTCTAGGAAGAGTACCATTGACGTCAATAATGAC
GTATGTTCCCATAGTAACGCCAATAGGGACTTTCCATTGACGTCAATGGGTGGAGTATTTACGGTAAACT
GCCCACTTGGCAGTACATCAAGTGTATCATATGCCAAGTACGCCCCCTATTGACGTCAATGACGGTAAAT
GGCCCGCCTGGCATTATGCCCAGTACATGACCTTATGGGACTTTCCTACTTGGCAGTACATCTACGTATT
AGTCATCGCTATTACCATGGTCGAGGTGAGCCCCACGTTCTGCTTCACTCTCCCCATCTCCCCCCCCTCC
CCACCCCCAATTTTGTATTTATTTATTTTTTAATTATTTTGTGCAGCGATGGGGGCGGGGGGGGGGGGGG
GGCGCGCGCCGGGGGGGGGGGGGGGGGGGGGGGGGGGGGGGGGGGCGGGGCGGAGAGGTGCGGCGGCAGC
CAATCAGAGCGGCGCGCTCCGAAAGTTTCCTTTTATGGCGAGGCGGCGGCGGCGGCGGCCCTATAAAAAG
CGAAGCGCGCGGCGGGCGGGAGTCGCTGCGCGCTGCCTTCGCCCCGTGCCCCGCTCCGCCGCCGCCTCGC
GCCGCCCGCCCCGGCTCTGACTGACCGCGTTACTCCCACAGGTGAGCGGGCGGGACGGCCCTTCTCCTCC
GGGCTGTAATTAGCGCTTGGTTTAATGACGGCTTGTTTCTTTTCTGTGGCTGCGTGAAAGCCTTGAGGGG
CTCCGGGAGGGCCCTTTGTGCGGGGGGAGCGGCTCGGGGCTGTCCGCGGGGGGACGGCTGCCTTCGGGGG
GGACGGGGCAGGGCGGGGTTCGGCTTCTGGCGTGTGACCGGCGGCTCTAGAGCCTCTGCTAACCATGTTC
ATGCCTTCTTCTTTTTCCTACAGCTCCTGGGCAACGTGCTGGTTATTGTGCTGTCTCATCATTTTGGCAA
AGAATTGGATCCCCATAACTTCGTATAAAGTATCCTATACGAAGTTATATCAAAATAGGAAGACCAATGC
TTCACCATCGACCCGAATTGCCAAGCATCACCATCGACCCATAACTTCGTATAATGTATGCTATACGAAG
TTATACTAGGGATCCCCTTACTTGTACATTACCCGGGGAGCATGTCAAGGTCAAAATCGTCAAGAGCGTC
AGCAGGCAGCATATCAAGGTCAAAGTCGTCAAGGGCATCGGCTGGGAGCATGTCTAAGTCAAAATCGTCA
AGGGCGTCGGCCGGCCCGCCGCTTTCGCACTTTAGCTGTTTCTCCAGGCCACATATGATTAGTTCCAGGC
CGAAAAGGAAGGCAGGTTCGGCTCCCTGATGGTCGAACAGCTCAATTGCTTGTCTCAGAAGTGGGGGCAT
AGAATCGGTGGTAGGTGTCTCTCTTTCCTCTTTTGCTACTTGATGCTCCTGATCCTCCAATACGCAGCCC
AGTGTAAAGTGGCCCACGGCGGACAGAGCGTACAGTGCGTTCTCCAGGGAGAAGCCTTGCTGACACAGGA
ACGCGAGCTGATTTTCCAGGGTTTCGTACTGTTTCTCTGTTGGGCGGGTGCCGAGATGCACTTTAGCCCC
GTCGCGATGTGAGAGGAGAGCACAGCGGAATGACTTGGCGTTGTTCCGCAGAAAGTCTTGCCATGACTCG
CCTTCCAGGGGGCAGAAGTGGGTATGATGCCTGTCCAGCATCTCGATTGCCAGGGCATCGAGCAGGGCCC
GCTTGTTCTTCACGTGCCAGTACAGGGTAGGCTGCTCAACTCCCAGCTTTTGAGCGAGTTTCCTTGTCGT
CAGGCCTTCGATACCGACTTCATTGAGTAATTCCAGAGCAGAGTTTATGACTTTGCTCTTGTCCAGTCTA
GACATGGTACCGAATTCTAGTATAACTTCGTATAGGATACTTTATACGAAGTTATCATTGGGATTCTTCC
TATTTTGATCCAAGCATCACCATCGACCCTCTAGTCCAGATCTCACCATCGACCCATAACTTCGTATAGC
ATACATTATACGAAGTTATGTCCCTCGAAGAGGTTCGAATTCGATATCAAGCTTATCGATAATCAACCTC
TGGATTACAAAATTTGTGAAAGATTGACTGGTATTCTTAACTATGTTGCTCCTTTTACGCTATGTGGATA
CGCTGCTTTAATGCCTTTGTATCATGCTATTGCTTCCCGTATGGCTTTCATTTTCTCCTCCTTGTATAAA
TCCTGGTTGCTGTCTCTTTATGAGGAGTTGTGGCCCGTTGTCAGGCAACGTGGCGTGGTGTGCACTGTGT
TTGCTGACGCAACCCCCACTGGTTGGGGCATTGCCACCACCTGTCAGCTCCTTTCCGGGACTTTCGCTTT
CCCCCTCCCTATTGCCACGGCGGAACTCATCGCCGCCTGCCTTGCCCGCTGCTGGACAGGGGCTCGGCTG
TTGGGCACTGACAATTCCGTGGTGTTGTCGGGGAAATCATCGTCCTTTCCTTGGCTGCTCGCCTGTGTTG
CCACCTGGATTCTGCGCGGGACGTCCTTCTGCTACGTCCCTTCGGCCCTCAATCCAGCGGACCTTCCTTC
CCGCGGCCTGCTGCCGGCTCTGCGGCCTCTTCCGCGTCTTCGCCTTCGCCCTCAGACGAGTCGGATCTCC
CTTTGGGCCGCCTCCCCGCATCGATACCGTCGACCCGGGCGGCCGCTTCGAGCAGACATGATAAGATACA
TTGATGAGTTTGGACAAACCACAACTAGAATGCAGTGAAAAAAATGCTTTATTTGTGAAATTTGTGATGC
TATTGCTTTATTTGTAACCATTATAAGCTGCAATAAACAAGTTAACAACAACAATTGCATTCATTTTATG
TTTCAGGTTCAGGGGGAGATGTGGGAGGTTTTTTAAAGCAAGTAAAACCTCTACAAATGTGGTAAAATCG
ATAAGGATCTTCCTAGAGCATGGCTACGTAGATAAGTAGCATGGCGGGTTAATCATTAACTACAAGGAAC
CCCTAGTGATGGAGTTGGCCACTCCCTCTCTGCGCGCTCGCTCGCTCACTGAGGCCGGGCGACCAAAGGT
CGCCCGACGCCCGGGCTTTGCCCGGGCGGCCTCAGTGAGCGAGCGAGCGCGCAGCTGCATTAATGAATCG
GCCAACGCGCGGGGAGAGGCGGTTTGCGTATTGGGCGCTCTTCCGCTTCCTCGCTCACTGACTCGCTGCG
CTCGGTCGTTCGGCTGCGGCGAGCGGTATCAGCTCACTCAAAGGCGGTAATACGGTTATCCACAGAATCA
GGGGATAACGCAGGAAAGAACATGTGAGCAAAAGGCCAGCAAAAGGCCAGGAACCGTAAAAAGGCCGCGT
TGCTGGCGTTTTTCCATAGGCTCCGCCCCCCTGACGAGCATCACAAAAATCGACGCTCAAGTCAGAGGTG
GCGAAACCCGACAGGACTATAAAGATACCAGGCGTTTCCCCCTGGAAGCTCCCTCGTGCGCTCTCCTGTT
CCGACCCTGCCGCTTACCGGATACCTGTCCGCCTTTCTCCCTTCGGGAAGCGTGGCGCTTTCTCATAGCT
CACGCTGTAGGTATCTCAGTTCGGTGTAGGTCGTTCGCTCCAAGCTGGGCTGTGTGCACGAACCCCCCGT
TCAGCCCGACCGCTGCGCCTTATCCGGTAACTATCGTCTTGAGTCCAACCCGGTAAGACACGACTTATCG
CCACTGGCAGCAGCCACTGGTAACAGGATTAGCAGAGCGAGGTATGTAGGCGGTGCTACAGAGTTCTTGA
AGTGGTGGCCTAACTACGGCTACACTAGAAGAACAGTATTTGGTATCTGCGCTCTGCTGAAGCCAGTTAC
CTTCGGAAAAAGAGTTGGTAGCTCTTGATCCGGCAAACAAACCACCGCTGGTAGCGGTGGTTTTTTTGTT
TGCAAGCAGCAGATTACGCGCAGAAAAAAAGGATCTCAAGAAGATCCTTTGATCTTTTCTACGGGGTCTG
ACGCTCAGTGGAACGAAAACTCACGTTAAGGGATTTTGGTCATGAGATTATCAAAAAGGATCTTCACCTA
GATCCTTTTAAATTAAAAATGAAGTTTTAAATCAATCTAAAGTATATATGAGTAAACTTGGTCTGACAGT
TACCAATGCTTAATCAGTGAGGCACCTATCTCAGCGATCTGTCTATTTCGTTCATCCATAGTTGCCTGAC
TCCCCGTCGTGTAGATAACTACGATACGGGAGGGCTTACCATCTGGCCCCAGTGCTGCAATGATACCGCG
AGACCCACGCTCACCGGCTCCAGATTTATCAGCAATAAACCAGCCAGCCGGAAGGGCCGAGCGCAGAAGT
GGTCCTGCAACTTTATCCGCCTCCATCCAGTCTATTAATTGTTGCCGGGAAGCTAGAGTAAGTAGTTCGC
CAGTTAATAGTTTGCGCAACGTTGTTGCCATTGCTACAGGCATCGTGGTGTCACGCTCGTCGTTTGGTAT
GGCTTCATTCAGCTCCGGTTCCCAACGATCAAGGCGAGTTACATGATCCCCCATGTTGTGCAAAAAAGCG
GTTAGCTCCTTCGGTCCTCCGATCGTTGTCAGAAGTAAGTTGGCCGCAGTGTTATCACTCATGGTTATGG
CAGCACTGCATAATTCTCTTACTGTCATGCCATCCGTAAGATGCTTTTCTGTGACTGGTGAGTACTCAAC
CAAGTCATTCTGAGAATAGTGTATGCGGCGACCGAGTTGCTCTTGCCCGGCGTCAATACGGGATAATACC
GCGCCACATAGCAGAACTTTAAAAGTGCTCATCATTGGAAAACGTTCTTCGGGGCGAAAACTCTCAAGGA
TCTTACCGCTGTTGAGATCCAGTTCGATGTAACCCACTCGTGCACCCAACTGATCTTCAGCATCTTTTAC
TTTCACCAGCGTTTCTGGGTGAGCAAAAACAGGAAGGCAAAATGCCGCAAAAAAGGGAATAAGGGCGACA
CGGAAATGTTGAATACTCATACTCTTCCTTTTTCAATATTATTGAAGCATTTATCAGGGTTATTGTCTCA
TGAGCGGATACATATTTGAATGTATTTAGAAAAATAAACAAATAGGGGTTCCGCGCACATTTCCCCGAAA
AGTGCCACCTAAATTGTAAGCGTTAATATTTTGTTAAAATTCGCGTTAAATTTTTGTTAAATCAGCTCAT
TTTTTAACCAATAGGCCGAAATCGGCAAAATCCCTTATAAATCAAAAGAATAGACCGAGATAGGGT
[37 nt withheld, positions 5387-5423]
AAAGAACGTGGACTCCAACGTCAAAGG
[49 nt withheld, positions 5451-5499]
T
[91 nt withheld, positions 5501-5591]
G
[124 nt withheld, positions 5593-5716]
CCCATTCGCCATTCAGGCTGCGCAACTGTTGGGAAGGGCGATCGGTGCGGGCCTCTTCGCTATTACGCCA
G
Features (pLannotate 1.2.2; 23 found; start..end, strand, type, name):
    191..439     +  enhancer       CMV enhancer (fragment): human cytomegalovirus immediate early enhancer
    441..718     +  promoter       chicken β-actin promoter: No description available
    719..854     +  intron         hybrid intron (fragment): hybrid between chicken β-actin (CBA) and minute virus of mice (MMV) introns (Gray et al., 2011)
    943..1073    +  intron         chimeric intron (fragment): chimera between introns from chicken β-actin and rabbit β-globin
   1071..1136    +  CDS            HBB (fragment): HBB_LEPEU - Experimental evidence at protein level: Swiss-Prot protein existence level 1. Involved in oxygen transport from the lung to the various peripheral tissues. From Lepus europaeus (European hare).
   1135..1168    -  protein_bind   lox2272: Cre-mediated recombination occurs in the 8-bp core sequence (GGATACTT). lox2272 sites are compatible with each other, but incompatible with loxP or loxN sites (Lee and Saito, 1988). Cre recombinase
   1231..1264    -  protein_bind   loxP: Cre-mediated recombination occurs in the 8-bp core sequence (GCATACAT). Cre recombinase
   1298..1408    -  CDS            VP48: 3 tandem repeats of the minimal activation domain of herpes simplex virus VP16 (Cheng et al., 2013)
   1338..2035    -  CDS            rtTA3 (fragment): reverse tetracycline transactivator 3 activates expression from Tet-responsive promoters in the presence of doxycycline
   2052..2085    +  protein_bind   lox2272: Cre-mediated recombination occurs in the 8-bp core sequence (GGATACTT). lox2272 sites are compatible with each other, but incompatible with loxP or loxN sites (Lee and Saito, 1988). Cre recombinase
   2156..2189    +  protein_bind   loxP: Cre-mediated recombination occurs in the 8-bp core sequence (GCATACAT). Cre recombinase
   2207..2231    +  misc_feature   MCS (fragment): pBluescript multiple cloning site
   2231..2819    +  misc_feature   WPRE: woodchuck hepatitis virus posttranscriptional regulatory element
   2862..2983    -  polyA_signal   SV40 poly(A) signal: SV40 polyadenylation signal
   3006..3074    -  CDS            large T antigen (fragment): large T antigen from SV40 (simian virus 40)
   3145..3278    +  repeat_region  AAV2 ITR: inverted terminal repeat of adeno-associated virus serotype 2 inverted
   3272..3328    -  CDS            lacI (fragment): lac repressor; lacI; The lac repressor binds to the lac operator to inhibit transcription in E. coli. This inhibition can be relieved by adding lactose or isopropyl-β-D-thiogalactopyranoside (IPTG).
   3511..4099    -  rep_origin     ori: high-copy-number ColE1/pMB1/pBR322/pUC origin of replication
   4270..5130    -  CDS            AmpR: β-lactamase; bla; confers resistance to ampicillin, carbenicillin, and related antibiotics
   5131..5235    -  promoter       AmpR promoter: bla
   5288..5716    -  rep_origin     f1 ori (sequence partly withheld): f1 bacteriophage origin of replication; arrow indicates direction of (+) strand synthesis
   5721..3       -  CDS            lacZα (fragment) (across the origin): LacZα fragment of β-galactosidase; lacZ fragment
   5785..130     -  repeat_region  AAV2 ITR (fragment) (across the origin): inverted terminal repeat of adeno-associated virus serotype 2 inverted
