[The description below was written by a language model from this plasmid's Addgene catalogue record and pLannotate feature annotations shown in this document.]
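Description:
pAAV-FLEX-tTA is an AAV transfer plasmid for Cre-dependent expression of the tetracycline-controlled transactivator tTA2 in mammalian cells. The expression cassette lies between two AAV2 inverted terminal repeats, which allow it to be packaged into recombinant AAV particles. The bacterial backbone carries a high-copy ColE1/pUC-type origin, an f1 origin and an ampicillin resistance gene with its own promoter. Two nearly identical full-length sequence records (about 5.8 kb) show the same feature arrangement.

Transcription is driven by the CAG promoter, annotated here as a CMV enhancer fragment, the chicken β-actin promoter and chimeric β-actin/β-globin intron sequence. Downstream, the 747 bp tTA2 coding sequence sits in reverse orientation relative to the promoter, flanked on each side by a lox2272 and a loxP site, with the two pairs in opposing orientation (the FLEX or DIO layout). Without Cre, only antisense transcript is made. Cre inverts the cassette through one pair of compatible sites and then excises a site of the other pair, which locks the gene in the sense orientation. The automated annotation labels the insert as an rtTA3 fragment plus three VP16 minimal activation domain repeats. This reflects the close sequence similarity between the Tet transactivators, and the catalogue entry identifies the insert as tTA2, derived from a Tet-Off Advanced vector. A WPRE follows the floxed cassette to enhance transcript stability and expression. An SV40 polyadenylation signal is also present, although it is annotated on the minus strand.

tTA activates Tet-responsive (TRE) promoters in the absence of doxycycline, so this vector serves as the driver that restricts TRE reporter expression to Cre-expressing cells. The associated publication applies it to Tetbow multicolour neuronal labelling for neuronal reconstruction.
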