Addgene plasmid #149363: pAAV-FLEX-tTA
Purpose: AAV-mediated and Cre-dependent expression of tTA under the CAG promoter.
Depositing lab: Takeshi Imai. Depositing organization: Kyushu University. Publication: Automated neuronal reconstruction with super-multicolour Tetbow labelling and threshold-based clustering of colour hues. Leiwe MN, Fujimoto S, Baba T, Moriyasu D, Saha B, Sakaguchi R, Inagaki S, Imai T. Nat Commun. 2024 Jun 25;15(1):5279. doi: 10.1038/s41467-024-49455-y. PubMed 38918382.
Backbone
  Vector backbone: AAV-FLEX
  Vector type: Mammalian Expression, AAV, Cre/Lox
Growth in bacteria
  Bacterial resistance: Ampicillin, 100 μg/mL
  Growth temperature: 37°C
  Growth strain: NEB Stable
  Copy number: High Copy
Gene/Insert
  Gene/Insert name: tTA2
  Species: E. coli
  Insert size (bp): 747
  Cloning method: Ligation Independent Cloning
  Sequencing primers: 5′ cttctggcgtgtgaccgg
Resource information
  A portion of this plasmid was derived from a plasmid made by: The tTA2 gene derived from pTet-Off Advanced vector (Clontech).
Terms and licenses: Academic/Nonprofit Terms; Industry Terms: Not Available to Industry
Depositor comments: Please visit https://www.biorxiv.org/content/10.1101/2022.10.20.512984v1 for bioRxiv preprint.
How to cite: pAAV-FLEX-tTA was a gift from Takeshi Imai (Addgene plasmid # 149363 ; http://n2t.net/addgene:149363 ; RRID:Addgene_149363)
